>Addgene plasmid #82817 | pDONR223_PIK3CA_p.Q137L | addgene full sequence | sequence record 162292 | Addgene NGS result
CTTTCCTGCGTTATCCCCTGATTCTGTGGATAACCGTATTACCGCCTTTGAGTGAGCTGATACCGCTCGC
CGCAGCCGAACGACCGAGCGCAGCGAGTCAGTGAGCGAGGAAGCGGAAGAGCGCCCAATACGCAAACCGC
CTCTCCCCGCGCGTTGGCCGATTCATTAATGCAGCTGGCACGACAGGTTTCCCGACTGGAAAGCGGGCAG
TGAGCGCAACGCAATTAATACGCGTACCGCTAGCCAGGAAGAGTTTGTAGAAACGCAAAAAGGCCATCCG
TCAGGATGGCCTTCTGCTTAGTTTGATGCCTGGCAGTTTATGGCGGGCGTCCTGCCCGCCACCCTCCGGG
CCGTTGCTTCACAACGTTCAAATCCGCTCCCGGCGGATTTGTCCTACTCAGGAGAGCGTTCACCGACAAA
CAACAGATAAAACGAAAGGCCCAGTCTTCCGACTGAGCCTTTCGTTTTATTTGATGCCTGGCAGTTCCCT
ACTCTCGCGTTAACGCTAGCATGGATGTTTTCCCAGTCACGACGTTGTAAAACGACGGCCAGTCTTAAGC
TCGGGCCCCAAATAATGATTTTATTTTGACTGATAGTGACCTGTTCGTTGCAACAAATTGATGAGCAATG
CTTTTTTATAATGCCAACTTTGTACAAAAAAGTTGGCACCATGCCTCCACGACCATCATCAGGTGAACTG
TGGGGCATCCACTTGATGCCCCCAAGAATCCTAGTAGAATGTTTACTACCAAATGGAATGATAGTGACTT
TAGAATGCCTCCGTGAGGCTACATTAATAACCATAAAGCATGAACTATTTAAAGAAGCAAGAAAATACCC
CCTCCATCAACTTCTTCAAGATGAATCTTCTTACATTTTCGTAAGTGTTACTCAAGAAGCAGAAAGGGAA
GAATTTTTTGATGAAACAAGACGACTTTGTGACCTTCGGCTTTTTCAACCCTTTTTAAAAGTAATTGAAC
CAGTAGGCAACCGTGAAGAAAAGATCCTCAATCGAGAAATTGGTTTTGCTATCGGCATGCCAGTGTGTGA
ATTTGATATGGTTAAAGATCCAGAAGTACTGGACTTCCGAAGAAATATTCTGAACGTTTGTAAAGAAGCT
GTGGATCTTAGGGACCTCAATTCACCTCATAGTAGAGCAATGTATGTCTATCCTCCAAATGTAGAATCTT
CACCAGAATTGCCAAAGCACATATATAATAAATTAGATAAAGGGCAAATAATAGTGGTGATCTGGGTAAT
AGTTTCTCCAAATAATGACAAGCAGAAGTATACTCTGAAAATCAACCATGACTGTGTACCAGAACAAGTA
ATTGCTGAAGCAATCAGGAAAAAAACTCGAAGTATGTTGCTATCCTCTGAACAACTAAAACTCTGTGTTT
TAGAATATCAGGGCAAGTATATTTTAAAAGTGTGTGGATGTGATGAATACTTCCTAGAAAAATATCCTCT
GAGTCAGTATAAGTATATAAGAAGCTGTATAATGCTTGGGAGGATGCCCAATTTGATGTTGATGGCTAAA
GAAAGCCTTTATTCTCAACTGCCAATGGACTGTTTTACAATGCCATCTTATTCCAGACGCATTTCCACAG
CTACACCATATATGAATGGAGAAACATCTACAAAATCCCTTTGGGTTATAAATAGTGCACTCAGAATAAA
AATTCTTTGTGCAACCTACGTGAATGTAAATATTCGAGACATTGATAAGATCTATGTTCGAACAGGTATC
TACCATGGAGGAGAACCCTTATGTGACAATGTGAACACTCAAAGAGTACCTTGTTCCAATCCCAGGTGGA
ATGAATGGCTGAATTATGATATATACATTCCTGATCTTCCTCGTGCTGCTCGACTTTGCCTTTCCATTTG
CTCTGTTAAAGGCCGAAAGGGTGCTAAAGAGGAACACTGTCCATTGGCATGGGGAAATATAAACTTGTTT
GATTACACAGACACTCTAGTATCTGGAAAAATGGCTTTGAATCTTTGGCCAGTACCTCATGGATTAGAAG
ATTTGCTGAACCCTATTGGTGTTACTGGATCAAATCCAAATAAAGAAACTCCATGCTTAGAGTTGGAGTT
TGACTGGTTCAGCAGTGTGGTAAAGTTCCCAGATATGTCAGTGATTGAAGAGCATGCCAATTGGTCTGTA
TCCCGAGAAGCAGGATTTAGCTATTCCCACGCAGGACTGAGTAACAGACTAGCTAGAGACAATGAATTAA
GGGAAAATGACAAAGAACAGCTCAAAGCAATTTCTACACGAGATCCTCTCTCTGAAATCACTGAGCAGGA
GAAAGATTTTCTATGGAGTCACAGACACTATTGTGTAACTATCCCCGAAATTCTACCCAAATTGCTTCTG
TCTGTTAAATGGAATTCTAGAGATGAAGTAGCCCAGATGTATTGCTTGGTAAAAGATTGGCCTCCAATCA
AACCTGAACAGGCTATGGAACTTCTGGACTGTAATTACCCAGATCCTATGGTTCGAGGTTTTGCTGTTCG
GTGCTTGGAAAAATATTTAACAGATGACAAACTTTCTCAGTATTTAATTCAGCTAGTACAGGTCCTAAAA
TATGAACAATATTTGGATAACTTGCTTGTGAGATTTTTACTGAAGAAAGCATTGACTAATCAAAGGATTG
GGCACTTTTTCTTTTGGCATTTAAAATCTGAGATGCACAATAAAACAGTTAGCCAGAGGTTTGGCCTGCT
TTTGGAGTCCTATTGTCGTGCATGTGGGATGTATTTGAAGCACCTGAATAGGCAAGTCGAGGCAATGGAA
AAGCTCATTAACTTAACTGACATTCTCAAACAGGAGAAGAAGGATGAAACACAAAAGGTACAGATGAAGT
TTTTAGTTGAGCAAATGAGGCGACCAGATTTCATGGATGCTCTACAGGGCTTTCTGTCTCCTCTAAACCC
TGCTCATCAACTAGGAAACCTCAGGCTTGAAGAGTGTCGAATTATGTCCTCTGCAAAAAGGCCACTGTGG
TTGAATTGGGAGAACCCAGACATCATGTCAGAGTTACTGTTTCAGAACAATGAGATCATCTTTAAAAATG
GGGATGATTTACGGCAAGATATGCTAACACTTCAAATTATTCGTATTATGGAAAATATCTGGCAAAATCA
AGGTCTTGATCTTCGAATGTTACCTTATGGTTGTCTGTCAATCGGTGACTGTGTGGGACTTATTGAGGTG
GTGCGAAATTCTCACACTATTATGCAAATTCAGTGCAAAGGCGGCTTGAAAGGTGCACTGCAGTTCAACA
GCCACACACTACATCAGTGGCTCAAAGACAAGAACAAAGGAGAAATATATGATGCAGCCATTGACCTGTT
TACACGTTCATGTGCTGGATACTGTGTAGCTACCTTCATTTTGGGAATTGGAGATCGTCACAATAGTAAC
ATCATGGTGAAAGACGATGGACAACTGTTTCATATAGATTTTGGACACTTTTTGGATCACAAGAAGAAAA
AATTTGGTTATAAACGAGAACGTGTGCCATTTGTTTTGACACAGGATTTCTTAATAGTGATTAGTAAAGG
AGCCCAAGAATGCACAAAGACAAGAGAATTTGAGAGGTTTCAGGAGATGTGTTACAAGGCTTATCTAGCT
ATTCGACAGCATGCCAATCTCTTCATAAATCTTTTCTCAATGATGCTTGGCTCTGGAATGCCAGAACTAC
AATCTTTTGATGACATTGCATACATTCGAAAGACCCTAGCCTTAGATAAAACTGAGCAAGAGGCTTTGGA
GTATTTCATGAAACAAATGAATGATGCACATCATGGTGGCTGGACAACAAAAATGGATTGGATCTTCCAC
ACAATTAAACAGCATGCATTGAACTGATTGCCAACTTTCTTGTACAAAGTTGGCATTATAAGAAAGCATT
GCTTATCAATTTGTTGCAACGAACAGGTCACTATCAGTCAAAATAAAATCATTATTTGCCATCCAGCTGA
TATCCCCTATAGTGAGTCGTATTACATGGTCATAGCTGTTTCCTGGCAGCTCTGGCCCGTGTCTCAAAAT
CTCTGATGTTACATTGCACAAGATAAAAATATATCATCATGCCTCCTCTAGACCAGCCAGGACAGAAATG
CCTCGACTTCGCTGCTACCCAAGGTTGCCGGGTGACGCACACCGTGGAAACGGATGAAGGCACGAACCCA
GTGGACATAAGCCTGTTCGGTTCGTAAGCTGTAATGCAAGTAGCGTATGCGCTCACGCAACTGGTCCAGA
ACCTTGACCGAACGCAGCGGTGGTAACGGCGCAGTGGCGGTTTTCATGGCTTGTTATGACTGTTTTTTTG
GGGTACAGTCTATGCCTCGGGCATCCAAGCAGCAAGCGCGTTACGCCGTGGGTCGATGTTTGATGTTATG
GAGCAGCAACGATGTTACGCAGCAGGGCAGTCGCCCTAAAACAAAGTTAAACATTATGAGGGAAGCGGTG
ATCGCCGAAGTATCGACTCAACTATCAGAGGTAGTTGGCGTCATCGAGCGCCATCTCGAACCGACGTTGC
TGGCCGTACATTTGTACGGCTCCGCAGTGGATGGCGGCCTGAAGCCACACAGTGATATTGATTTGCTGGT
TACGGTGACCGTAAGGCTTGATGAAACAACGCGGCGAGCTTTGATCAACGACCTTTTGGAAACTTCGGCT
TCCCCTGGAGAGAGCGAGATTCTCCGCGCTGTAGAAGTCACCATTGTTGTGCACGACGACATCATTCCGT
GGCGTTATCCAGCTAAGCGCGAACTGCAATTTGGAGAATGGCAGCGCAATGACATTCTTGCAGGTATCTT
CGAGCCAGCCACGATCGACATTGATCTGGCTATCTTGCTGACAAAAGCAAGAGAACATAGCGTTGCCTTG
GTAGGTCCAGCGGCGGAGGAACTCTTTGATCCGGTTCCTGAACAGGATCTATTTGAGGCGCTAAATGAAA
CCTTAACGCTATGGAACTCGCCGCCCGACTGGGCTGGCGATGAGCGAAATGTAGTGCTTACGTTGTCCCG
CATTTGGTACAGCGCAGTAACCGGCAAAATCGCGCCGAAGGATGTCGCTGCCGACTGGGCAATGGAGCGC
CTGCCGGCCCAGTATCAGCCCGTCATACTTGAAGCTAGACAGGCTTATCTTGGACAAGAAGAAGATCGCT
TGGCCTCGCGCGCAGATCAGTTGGAAGAATTTGTCCACTACGTGAAAGGCGAGATCACCAAGGTAGTCGG
CAAATAACCCTCGAGCCACCCATGACCAAAATCCCTTAACGTGAGTTACGCGTCGTTCCACTGAGCGTCA
GACCCCGTAGAAAAGATCAAAGGATCTTCTTGAGATCCTTTTTTTCTGCGCGTAATCTGCTGCTTGCAAA
CAAAAAAACCACCGCTACCAGCGGTGGTTTGTTTGCCGGATCAAGAGCTACCAACTCTTTTTCCGAAGGT
AACTGGCTTCAGCAGAGCGCAGATACCAAATACTGTTCTTCTAGTGTAGCCGTAGTTAGGCCACCACTTC
AAGAACTCTGTAGCACCGCCTACATACCTCGCTCTGCTAATCCTGTTACCAGTGGCTGCTGCCAGTGGCG
ATAAGTCGTGTCTTACCGGGTTGGACTCAAGACGATAGTTACCGGATAAGGCGCAGCGGTCGGGCTGAAC
GGGGGGTTCGTGCACACAGCCCAGCTTGGAGCGAACGACCTACACCGAACTGAGATACCTACAGCGTGAG
CTATGAGAAAGCGCCACGCTTCCCGAAGGGAGAAAGGCGGACAGGTATCCGGTAAGCGGCAGGGTCGGAA
CAGGAGAGCGCACGAGGGAGCTTCCAGGGGGAAACGCCTGGTATCTTTATAGTCCTGTCGGGTTTCGCCA
CCTCTGACTTGAGCGTCGATTTTTGTGATGCTCGTCAGGGGGGCGGAGCCTATGGAAAAACGCCAGCAAC
GCGGCCTTTTTACGGTTCCTGGCCTTTTGCTGGCCTTTTGCTCACATGTT
Features (pLannotate 1.2.2; 12 found; start..end, strand, type, name):
    121..213     +  CDS            lacI (fragment): lac repressor; lacI; The lac repressor binds to the lac operator to inhibit transcription in E. coli. This inhibition can be relieved by adding lactose or isopropyl-β-D-thiogalactopyranoside (IPTG).
    268..295     -  terminator     rrnB T2 terminator: transcription terminator T2 from the E. coli rrnB gene
    427..470     +  terminator     rrnB T1 terminator: Escherichia coli rrnB; transcription terminator T1 from the E. coli rrnB gene
    517..553     -  CDS            lacZα (fragment): LacZα fragment of β-galactosidase; lacZ fragment
    570..665     +  protein_bind   attL3: mutant version of attL; recombination site for the Gateway® LR reaction LR Clonase™
    671..3874    +  CDS            PIK3CA: PK3CA_HUMAN - Experimental evidence at protein level: Swiss-Prot protein existence level 1. Phosphoinositide-3-kinase (PI3K) phosphorylates phosphatidylinositol (PI) and its phosphorylated derivatives at position 3 of the inositol ring to produce 3-phosphoinositides (PubMed:15135396, PubMed:23936502, PubMed:28676499). Uses ATP and PtdIns(4,5)P2 (phosphatidylinositol 4,5-bisphosphate) to generate phosphatidylinositol 3,4,5-trisphosphate (PIP3) (PubMed:15135396, PubMed:28676499). PIP3 plays a key role by recruiting PH domain- containing proteins to the membrane, including AKT1 and PDPK1, activat
   3882..3977    -  protein_bind   attL3: mutant version of attL; recombination site for the Gateway® LR reaction LR Clonase™
   3996..4014    -  promoter       T7 promoter: promoter for bacteriophage T7 RNA polymerase
   4204..4227    +  promoter       Pc promoter (fragment): intI1 (promoter lies within the coding sequence); class 1 integron promoter
   4403..4459    +  CDS            GmR (fragment): gentamycin acetyltransferase; aacC1; confers resistance to gentamycin
   4466..5257    +  CDS            SmR: aminoglycoside adenylyltransferase (Murphy, 1985); aadA; confers resistance to spectinomycin and streptomycin
   5350..5938    +  rep_origin     ori: high-copy-number ColE1/pMB1/pBR322/pUC origin of replication
