[The description below was written by a language model from this plasmid's Addgene catalogue record and pLannotate feature annotations shown in this document.]
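Description:
pDONR223_PIK3CA_p.Q137L is a Gateway entry clone built on the Invitrogen pDONR223 backbone, carrying the human PIK3CA open reading frame (reference transcript NM_006218) with a Q137L amino-acid substitution. PIK3CA encodes p110-alpha, the catalytic subunit of class I phosphoinositide 3-kinase, which converts PtdIns(4,5)P2 to PIP3 and thereby recruits and activates downstream effectors such as AKT1 and PDPK1. The plasmid is about 6 kb, replicates in E. coli from a high-copy ColE1/pUC-type origin, and is selected with spectinomycin through the aadA (SmR) aminoglycoside adenylyltransferase gene, which appears to be driven by the integron-derived Pc promoter fragment annotated upstream.

The roughly 3.2 kb coding sequence sits between two attL-type recombination sites. The automated annotation labels both as attL3, but functionally they are the paired attL sites that allow directional transfer of the insert into attR-containing destination vectors by an LR Clonase reaction. The record lists no promoter for the insert, as expected for an entry clone: expression depends entirely on the destination vector chosen. A T7 promoter lies just outside the downstream att site and faces the insert on the opposite strand. The rrnB T1 and T2 terminators upstream insulate the cassette from read-through transcription. The clone is "closed", meaning a stop codon directly follows the ORF, so it suits native or N-terminally tagged expression but not C-terminal fusions. Short lacI, lacZα and GmR fragments are backbone remnants.

The construct belongs to the Target Accelerator Plasmid Collection, associated with high-throughput functional phenotyping of somatic mutations found in lung cancer. It serves as a source clone for shuttling this PIK3CA variant into expression vectors for comparison with wild-type and other alleles.
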