Addgene plasmid #82817: pDONR223_PIK3CA_p.Q137L
Purpose: Gateway Donor vector containing PIK3CA, part of the Target Accelerator Plasmid Collection.
Depositing lab: Jesse Boehm & Matthew Meyerson & David Root. Depositing organization: Broad Institute. Publication: High-throughput Phenotyping of Lung Cancer Somatic Mutations. Berger AH, Brooks AN, Wu X, Shrestha Y, Chouinard C, Piccioni F, Bagul M, Kamburov A, Imielinski M, Hogstrom L, Zhu C, Yang X, Pantel S, Sakai R, Watson J, Kaplan N, Campbell JD, Singh S, Root DE, Narayan R, Natoli T, Lahr DL, Tirosh I, Tamayo P, Getz G, Wong B, Doench J, Subramanian A, Golub TR, Meyerson M, Boehm JS. Cancer Cell. 2016 Aug 8;30(2):214-28. doi: 10.1016/j.ccell.2016.06.022. Epub 2016 Jul 28. PubMed 27478040.
Backbone
  Vector backbone: pDONR223
  Backbone manufacturer: Invitrogen
  Vector type: Gateway Entry vector
Growth in bacteria
  Bacterial resistance: Spectinomycin, 50 μg/mL
  Growth temperature: 37°C
  Growth strain: DH5alpha
  Copy number: High Copy
Gene/Insert
  Gene/Insert name: PIK3CA (alt name: NM_006218)
  Species: H. sapiens (human)
  Mutation: Q137L
  Entrez Gene: PIK3CA (a.k.a. CCM4, CLAPO, CLOVE, CWS5, HMH, MCAP, MCM, MCMTC, PI3K, PI3K-alpha, p110-alpha)
  Promoter: None
  Cloning method: Gateway Cloning
  Sequencing primers: 5′ M13pUC-fwd; 3′ M13-Rev
Terms and licenses: Academic/Nonprofit Terms; Industry Terms: Not Available to Industry
Depositor comments: CLOSED (stop codon immediately follows insert)
How to cite: pDONR223_PIK3CA_p.Q137L was a gift from Jesse Boehm & Matthew Meyerson & David Root (Addgene plasmid # 82817 ; http://n2t.net/addgene:82817 ; RRID:Addgene_82817)
