>Addgene plasmid #82817 | pDONR223_PIK3CA_p.Q137L | depositor partial sequence | sequence record 157543 | Insert sequence
ATGCCTCCACGACCATCATCAGGTGAACTGTGGGGCATCCACTTGATGCCCCCAAGAATCCTAGTAGAAT
GTTTACTACCAAATGGAATGATAGTGACTTTAGAATGCCTCCGTGAGGCTACATTAATAACCATAAAGCA
TGAACTATTTAAAGAAGCAAGAAAATACCCCCTCCATCAACTTCTTCAAGATGAATCTTCTTACATTTTC
GTAAGTGTTACTCAAGAAGCAGAAAGGGAAGAATTTTTTGATGAAACAAGACGACTTTGTGACCTTCGGC
TTTTTCAACCCTTTTTAAAAGTAATTGAACCAGTAGGCAACCGTGAAGAAAAGATCCTCAATCGAGAAAT
TGGTTTTGCTATCGGCATGCCAGTGTGTGAATTTGATATGGTTAAAGATCCAGAAGTACTGGACTTCCGA
AGAAATATTCTGAACGTTTGTAAAGAAGCTGTGGATCTTAGGGACCTCAATTCACCTCATAGTAGAGCAA
TGTATGTCTATCCTCCAAATGTAGAATCTTCACCAGAATTGCCAAAGCACATATATAATAAATTAGATAA
AGGGCAAATAATAGTGGTGATCTGGGTAATAGTTTCTCCAAATAATGACAAGCAGAAGTATACTCTGAAA
ATCAACCATGACTGTGTACCAGAACAAGTAATTGCTGAAGCAATCAGGAAAAAAACTCGAAGTATGTTGC
TATCCTCTGAACAACTAAAACTCTGTGTTTTAGAATATCAGGGCAAGTATATTTTAAAAGTGTGTGGATG
TGATGAATACTTCCTAGAAAAATATCCTCTGAGTCAGTATAAGTATATAAGAAGCTGTATAATGCTTGGG
AGGATGCCCAATTTGATGTTGATGGCTAAAGAAAGCCTTTATTCTCAACTGCCAATGGACTGTTTTACAA
TGCCATCTTATTCCAGACGCATTTCCACAGCTACACCATATATGAATGGAGAAACATCTACAAAATCCCT
TTGGGTTATAAATAGTGCACTCAGAATAAAAATTCTTTGTGCAACCTACGTGAATGTAAATATTCGAGAC
ATTGATAAGATCTATGTTCGAACAGGTATCTACCATGGAGGAGAACCCTTATGTGACAATGTGAACACTC
AAAGAGTACCTTGTTCCAATCCCAGGTGGAATGAATGGCTGAATTATGATATATACATTCCTGATCTTCC
TCGTGCTGCTCGACTTTGCCTTTCCATTTGCTCTGTTAAAGGCCGAAAGGGTGCTAAAGAGGAACACTGT
CCATTGGCATGGGGAAATATAAACTTGTTTGATTACACAGACACTCTAGTATCTGGAAAAATGGCTTTGA
ATCTTTGGCCAGTACCTCATGGATTAGAAGATTTGCTGAACCCTATTGGTGTTACTGGATCAAATCCAAA
TAAAGAAACTCCATGCTTAGAGTTGGAGTTTGACTGGTTCAGCAGTGTGGTAAAGTTCCCAGATATGTCA
GTGATTGAAGAGCATGCCAATTGGTCTGTATCCCGAGAAGCAGGATTTAGCTATTCCCACGCAGGACTGA
GTAACAGACTAGCTAGAGACAATGAATTAAGGGAAAATGACAAAGAACAGCTCAAAGCAATTTCTACACG
AGATCCTCTCTCTGAAATCACTGAGCAGGAGAAAGATTTTCTATGGAGTCACAGACACTATTGTGTAACT
ATCCCCGAAATTCTACCCAAATTGCTTCTGTCTGTTAAATGGAATTCTAGAGATGAAGTAGCCCAGATGT
ATTGCTTGGTAAAAGATTGGCCTCCAATCAAACCTGAACAGGCTATGGAACTTCTGGACTGTAATTACCC
AGATCCTATGGTTCGAGGTTTTGCTGTTCGGTGCTTGGAAAAATATTTAACAGATGACAAACTTTCTCAG
TATTTAATTCAGCTAGTACAGGTCCTAAAATATGAACAATATTTGGATAACTTGCTTGTGAGATTTTTAC
TGAAGAAAGCATTGACTAATCAAAGGATTGGGCACTTTTTCTTTTGGCATTTAAAATCTGAGATGCACAA
TAAAACAGTTAGCCAGAGGTTTGGCCTGCTTTTGGAGTCCTATTGTCGTGCATGTGGGATGTATTTGAAG
CACCTGAATAGGCAAGTCGAGGCAATGGAAAAGCTCATTAACTTAACTGACATTCTCAAACAGGAGAAGA
AGGATGAAACACAAAAGGTACAGATGAAGTTTTTAGTTGAGCAAATGAGGCGACCAGATTTCATGGATGC
TCTACAGGGCTTTCTGTCTCCTCTAAACCCTGCTCATCAACTAGGAAACCTCAGGCTTGAAGAGTGTCGA
ATTATGTCCTCTGCAAAAAGGCCACTGTGGTTGAATTGGGAGAACCCAGACATCATGTCAGAGTTACTGT
TTCAGAACAATGAGATCATCTTTAAAAATGGGGATGATTTACGGCAAGATATGCTAACACTTCAAATTAT
TCGTATTATGGAAAATATCTGGCAAAATCAAGGTCTTGATCTTCGAATGTTACCTTATGGTTGTCTGTCA
ATCGGTGACTGTGTGGGACTTATTGAGGTGGTGCGAAATTCTCACACTATTATGCAAATTCAGTGCAAAG
GCGGCTTGAAAGGTGCACTGCAGTTCAACAGCCACACACTACATCAGTGGCTCAAAGACAAGAACAAAGG
AGAAATATATGATGCAGCCATTGACCTGTTTACACGTTCATGTGCTGGATACTGTGTAGCTACCTTCATT
TTGGGAATTGGAGATCGTCACAATAGTAACATCATGGTGAAAGACGATGGACAACTGTTTCATATAGATT
TTGGACACTTTTTGGATCACAAGAAGAAAAAATTTGGTTATAAACGAGAACGTGTGCCATTTGTTTTGAC
ACAGGATTTCTTAATAGTGATTAGTAAAGGAGCCCAAGAATGCACAAAGACAAGAGAATTTGAGAGGTTT
CAGGAGATGTGTTACAAGGCTTATCTAGCTATTCGACAGCATGCCAATCTCTTCATAAATCTTTTCTCAA
TGATGCTTGGCTCTGGAATGCCAGAACTACAATCTTTTGATGACATTGCATACATTCGAAAGACCCTAGC
CTTAGATAAAACTGAGCAAGAGGCTTTGGAGTATTTCATGAAACAAATGAATGATGCACATCATGGTGGC
TGGACAACAAAAATGGATTGGATCTTCCACACAATTAAACAGCATGCATTGAACTGA
